>Addgene plasmid #87656 | pNCMV HPV8 E6 K64A | addgene full sequence | sequence record 173641 | Addgene NGS Result
GACTACAAGGATGACGATGACAAGCTCGATGGAGGATACCCATACGATGTTCCAGATTACGCTGATATCG
GATCCGACGGGCAGGACAAGGCTTCATATTTAGACACTAATAAGGACGAGCTACCCTCTACTATTAAAGA
GTTAGCTGCGGCTTTAGGTATTCCATTGCAGGACTGTTTAGTACCGTGCAACTTTTGTGGTAACTTTTTG
GATTTCTTAGAACTGTGTGAGTTTGACAAAAAGAGACTGTGCCTAATTTGGGCAAATTACGTTGTTACTG
CGTGTTGTCGTTGTTGTTGTGTAGCAACCGCAACGTTTGAATTTAATGAATATTATGAGCAAACTGTGCT
AGGCAGAGATATTGAATTAGCTACAGGACGTTCAATTTTTGAGATAGACGTTAGGTGTCAAAACTGCTTG
TCATTTTTGGATATCATAGAGAAATTAGATTGCTGTGGGAGAGGCCGTCCCTTTCATAAAGTTAGAGGAG
GCTGGAAAGGAGTTTGCAGGCTTTGTAAGCATTTGTATCATGATTGGTAAAGATCCGTCGAGGAATTCAC
TCCTCAGGTGCAGGCTGCCTATCAGAAGGTGGTGGCTGGTGTGGCCAATGCCCTGGCTCACAAATACCAC
TGAGATCTTTTTCCCTCTGCCAAAAATTATGGGGACATCATGAAGCCCCTTGAGCATCTGACTTCTGGCT
AATAAAGGAAATTTATTTTCATTGCAATAGTGTGTTGGAATTTTTTGTGTCTCTCACTCGGAAGGACATA
TGGGAGGGCAAATCATTTAAAACATCAGAATGAGTATTTGGTTTAGAGTTTGGCAACATATGCCCATATG
CTGGCTGCCATGAACAAAGGTTGGCTATAAAGAGGTCATCAGTATATGAAACAGCCCCCTGCTGTCCATT
CCTTATTCCATAGAAAAGCCTTGACTTGAGGTTAGATTTTTTTTATATTTTGTTTTGTGTTATTTTTTTC
TTTAACATCCCTAAAATTTTCCTTACATGTTTTACTAGCCAGATTTTTCCTCCTCTCCTGACTACTCCCA
GTCATAGCTGTCCCTCTTCTCTTATGGAGATCCCTCGACGGATCGGCCGCAATTCGTAATCATGTCATAG
CTGTTTCCTGTGTGAAATTGTTATCCGCTCACAATTCCACACAACATACGAGCCGGAAGCATAAAGTGTA
AAGCCTGGGGTGCCTAATGAGTGAGCTAACTCACATTAATTGCGTTGCGCTCACTGCCCGCTTTCCAGTC
GGGAAACCTGTCGTGCCAGCTGCATTAATGAATCGGCCAACGCGCGGGGAGAGGCGGTTTGCGTATTGGG
CGCTCTTCCGCTTCCTCGCTCACTGACTCGCTGCGCTCGGTCGTTCGGCTGCGGCGAGCGGTATCAGCTC
ACTCAAAGGCGGTAATACGGTTATCCACAGAATCAGGGGATAACGCAGGAAAGAACATGTGAGCAAAAGG
CCAGCAAAAGGCCAGGAACCGTAAAAAGGCCGCGTTGCTGGCGTTTTTCCATAGGCTCCGCCCCCCTGAC
GAGCATCACAAAAATCGACGCTCAAGTCAGAGGTGGCGAAACCCGACAGGACTATAAAGATACCAGGCGT
TTCCCCCTGGAAGCTCCCTCGTGCGCTCTCCTGTTCCGACCCTGCCGCTTACCGGATACCTGTCCGCCTT
TCTCCCTTCGGGAAGCGTGGCGCTTTCTCATAGCTCACGCTGTAGGTATCTCAGTTCGGTGTAGGTCGTT
CGCTCCAAGCTGGGCTGTGTGCACGAACCCCCCGTTCAGCCCGACCGCTGCGCCTTATCCGGTAACTATC
GTCTTGAGTCCAACCCGGTAAGACACGACTTATCGCCACTGGCAGCAGCCACTGGTAACAGGATTAGCAG
AGCGAGGTATGTAGGCGGTGCTACAGAGTTCTTGAAGTGGTGGCCTAACTACGGCTACACTAGAAGAACA
GTATTTGGTATCTGCGCTCTGCTGAAGCCAGTTACCTTCGGAAAAAGAGTTGGTAGCTCTTGATCCGGCA
AACAAACCACCGCTGGTAGCGGTGGTTTTTTTGTTTGCAAGCAGCAGATTACGCGCAGAAAAAAAGGATC
TCAAGAAGATCCTTTGATCTTTTCTACGGGGTCTGACGCTCAGTGGAACGAAAACTCACGTTAAGGGATT
TTGGTCATGAGATTATCAAAAAGGATCTTCACCTAGATCCTTTTAAATTAAAAATGAAGTTTTAAATCAA
TCTAAAGTATATATGAGTAAACTTGGTCTGACAGTTACCAATGCTTAATCAGTGAGGCACCTATCTCAGC
GATCTGTCTATTTCGTTCATCCATAGTTGCCTGACTCCCCGTCGTGTAGATAACTACGATACGGGAGGGC
TTACCATCTGGCCCCAGTGCTGCAATGATACCGCGAGACCCACGCTCACCGGCTCCAGATTTATCAGCAA
TAAACCAGCCAGCCGGAAGGGCCGAGCGCAGAAGTGGTCCTGCAACTTTATCCGCCTCCATCCAGTCTAT
TAATTGTTGCCGGGAAGCTAGAGTAAGTAGTTCGCCAGTTAATAGTTTGCGCAACGTTGTTGCCATTGCT
ACAGGCATCGTGGTGTCACGCTCGTCGTTTGGTATGGCTTCATTCAGCTCCGGTTCCCAACGATCAAGGC
GAGTTACATGATCCCCCATGTTGTGCAAAAAAGCGGTTAGCTCCTTCGGTCCTCCGATCGTTGTCAGAAG
TAAGTTGGCCGCAGTGTTATCACTCATGGTTATGGCAGCACTGCATAATTCTCTTACTGTCATGCCATCC
GTAAGATGCTTTTCTGTGACTGGTGAGTACTCAACCAAGTCATTCTGAGAATAGTGTATGCGGCGACCGA
GTTGCTCTTGCCCGGCGTCAATACGGGATAATACCGCGCCACATAGCAGAACTTTAAAAGTGCTCATCAT
TGGAAAACGTTCTTCGGGGCGAAAACTCTCAAGGATCTTACCGCTGTTGAGATCCAGTTCGATGTAACCC
ACTCGTGCACCCAACTGATCTTCAGCATCTTTTACTTTCACCAGCGTTTCTGGGTGAGCAAAAACAGGAA
GGCAAAATGCCGCAAAAAAGGGAATAAGGGCGACACGGAAATGTTGAATACTCATACTCTTCCTTTTTCA
ATATTATTGAAGCATTTATCAGGGTTATTGTCTCATGAGCGGATACATATTTGAATGTATTTAGAAAAAT
AAACAAATAGGGGTTCCGCGCACATTTCCCCGAAAAGTGCCACCTGACGTCTAAGAAACCATTATTATCA
TGACATTAACCTATAAAAATAGGCGTATCACGAGGCCCTTTCGTCTCGCGCGTTTCGGTGATGACGGTGA
AAACCTCTGACACATGCAGCTCCCGGAGACGGTCACAGCTTGTCTGTAAGCGGATGCCGGGAGCAGACAA
GCCCGTCAGGGCGCGTCAGCGGGTGTTGGCGGGTGTCGGGGCTGGCTTAACTATGCGGCATCAGAGCAGA
TTGTACTGAGAGTGCACCATATGCGGTGTGAAATACCGCACAGATGCGTAAGGAGAAAATACCGCATCAG
GCGCCATTCGCCATTCAGGCTGCGCAACTGTTGGGAAGGGCGATCGGTGCGGGCCTCTTCGCTATTACGC
CAGCTGGCGAAAGGGGGATGTGCTGCAAGGCGATTAAGTTGGGTAACGCCAGGGTTTTCCCAGTCACGAC
GTTGTAAAACGACGGCCAGTGCCAAGCTTCACGCTGCCGCAAGCACTCAGGGCGCAAGGGCTGCTAAAGG
AAGCGGAACACGTAGAAAGCCAGTCCGCAGAAACGGTGCTGACCCCGGATGAATGTCAGCTACTGGGCTA
TCTGGACAAGGGAAAACGCAAGCGCAAAGAGAAAGCAGGTAGCTTGCAGTGGGCTTACATGGCGATAGCT
AGACTGGGCGGTTTTATGGACAGCAAGCGAACCGGAATTGCCAGCTGGGGCGCCCTCTGGTAAGGTTGGG
AAGCCCTGCAAAGTAAACTGGATGGCTTTCTTGCCGCCAAGGATCTGATGGCGCAGGGGATCAAGATCCT
GCTTCATCCCCGTGGCCCGTTGCTCGCGTTTGCTGGCGGTGTCCCCGGAAGAAATATATTTGCATGTCTT
TAGTTCTATGATGACACAAACCCCGCCCAGCGTCTTGTCATTGGCGAATTCGAACACGCAGATGCAGTCG
GGGCGGCGCGGTCCCAGGTCCACTTCGCATATTAAGGTGACGCGTGTGGCCTCGAACACCGAGCGACCCT
GCAGCGACCCGCTTAACAGCGTCAACAGCGTGCCGCAGATCTGATCAAGAGACAGGATGAGGATCGTTTC
GCATGATTGAACAAGATGGATTGCACGCAGGTTCTCCGGCCGCTTGGGTGGAGAGGCTATTCGGCTATGA
CTGGGCACAACAGACAATCGGCTGCTCTGATGCCGACGTGTTCCGGCTGTCAGCGCAGGGGCGCCCGGTT
CTTTTTGTCAAGACCGACCTGTCCGGTGCCCTGAATGAACTGCAGGACGAGGCAGCGCGGCTATCGTGGC
TGGCCACGACGGGCGTTCCTTGCGCAGCTGTGCTCGACGTTGTCACTGAAGCGGGAAGGGACTGGCTGCT
ATTGGGCGAAGTGCCGGGGCAGGATCTCCTGTCATCTCACCTTGCTCCTGCCGAGAAAGTATCCATCATG
GCTGATGCAATGCGGCGGCTGCATACGCTTGATCCGGCTACCTGCCCATTCGACCACCAAGCGAAACATC
GCATCGAGCGAGCACGTACTCGGATGGAAGCCGGTCTTGTCGATCAGGATGATCTGGACGAAGAGCATCA
GGGGCTCGCGCCAGCCGAACTGTTCGCCAGGCTCAAGGCGCGCATGCCCGACGGCGAGGATCTCGTCGTG
ACCCATGGCGATGCCTGCTTGCCGAATATCATGGTGGAAAATGGCCGCTTTTCTGGATTCATCGACTGTG
GCCGGCTGGGTGTGGCGGACCGCTATCAGGACATAGCGTTGGCTACCCGTGATATTGCTGAAGAGCTTGG
CGGCGAATGGGCTGACCGCTTCCTCGTGCTTTACGGTATCGCCGCTCCCGATTCGCAGCGCATCGCCTTC
TATCGCCTTCTTGACGAGTTCTTCTGAGCGGGACTCTGGGGTTCGAAATGACCGACCAAGCGACGCCCAA
CCTGCCATCACGAGATTTCGATTCCACCGCCGCCTTCTATGAAAGGTTGGGCTTCGGAATCGTTTTCCGG
GACGCCGGCTGGATGATCCTCCAGCGCGGGGATCTCATGCTGGAGTTCTTCGCCCACCCCGGGAGATGGG
GGAGGCTAACTGAAACACGGAAGGAGACAATACCGGAAGGAACCCGCGCTATGACGGCAATAAAAAGACA
GAATAAAACGCACGGTGTTGGGTCGTTTGTTCATAAACGCGGGGTTCGGTCCCAGGGCTGGCACTCTGTC
GATACCCCACCGAGACCCCATTGGGGCCAATACGCCCGCGTTTCTTCCTTTTCCCCACCCCACCCCCCAA
GTTCGGGTGAAGGCCCAGGGCTCGCAGCCAACGTCGGGGCGGCAAGCCCTGCCATAGCCACGGGCCCCGT
GGGTTAGGGACGGCGGATCGCGGCCCTCTAGAGAGCTTGGCCCATTGCATACGTTGTATCCATATCATAA
TATGTACATTTATATTGGCTCATGTCCAACATTACCGCCATGTTGACATTGATTATTGACTAGTTATTAA
TAGTAATCAATTACGGGGTCATTAGTTCATAGCCCATATATGGAGTTCCGCGTTACATAACTTACGGTAA
ATGGCCCGCCTGGCTGACCGCCCAACGACCCCCGCCCATTGACGTCAATAATGACGTATGTTCCCATAGT
AACGCCAATAGGGACTTTCCATTGACGTCAATGGGTGGAGTATTTACGGTAAACTGCCCACTTGGCAGTA
CATCAAGTGTATCATATGCCAAGTACGCCCCCTATTGACGTCAATGACGGTAAATGGCCCGCCTGGCATT
ATGCCCAGTACATGACCTTATGGGACTTTCCTACTTGGCAGTACATCTACGTATTAGTCATCGCTATTAC
CATGGTGATGCGGTTTTGGCAGTACATCAATGGGCGTGGATAGCGGTTTGACTCACGGGGATTTCCAAGT
CTCCACCCCATTGACGTCAATGGGAGTTTGTTTTGGCACCAAAATCAACGGGACTTTCCAAAATGTCGTA
ACAACTCCGCCCCATTGACGCAAATGGGCGGTAGGCGTGTACGGTGGGAGGTCTATATAAGCAGAGCTCG
TTTAGTGAACCGTCAGATCGCCTGGAGACGCCATCCACGCTGTTTTGACCTCCATAGAAGACACCGGGAC
CGATCCAGCCTCCGGTCGACCGATCCTGAGAACTTCAGGGTGAGTTTGGGGACCCTTGATTGTTCTTTCT
TTTTCGCTATTGTAAAATTCATGTTATATGGAGGGGGCAAAGTTTTCAGGGTGTTGTTTAGAATGGGAAG
ATGTCCCTTGTATCACCATGGACCCTCATGATAATTTTGTTTCTTTCACTTTCTACTCTGTTGACAACCA
TTGTCTCCTCTTATTTTCTTTTCATTTTCTGTAACTTTTTCGTTAAACTTTAGCTTGCATTTGTAACGAA
TTTTTAAATTCACTTTTGTTTATTTGTCAGATTGTAAGTACTTTCTCTAATCACTTTTTTTTCAAGGCAA
TCAGGGTATATTATATTGTACTTCAGCACAGTTTTAGAGAACAATTGTTATAATTAAATGATAAGGTAGA
ATATTTCTGCATATAAATTCTGGCTGGCGTGGAAATATTCTTATTGGTAGAAACAACTACACCCTGGTCA
TCATCCTGCCTTTCTCTTTATGGTTACAATGATATACACTGTTTGAGATGAGGATAAAATACTCTGAGTC
CAAACCGGGCCCCTCTGCTAACCATGTTCATGCCTTCTTCTCTTTCCTACAGCTCCTGGGCAACGTGCTG
GTTGTTGTGCTGTCTCATCATTTTGGCAAAGAATTCCTCGACGGATCTATG
Features (pLannotate 1.2.2; 24 found; start..end, strand, type, name):
      4..24      +  CDS            FLAG (fragment): FLAG® epitope tag, followed by an enterokinase cleavage site
     37..63      +  CDS            3xHA (fragment): three tandem HA epitope tags
     70..537     +  CDS            E6: VE6_HPV05 - Experimental evidence at protein level: Swiss-Prot protein existence level 1. Plays a major role in the induction and maintenance of cellular transformation. E6 associates with host UBE3A/E6-AP ubiquitin- protein ligase and modulates its activity. Protects host keratinocytes from apoptosis by mediating the degradation of host BAK1. May also inhibit host immune response. From Human papillomavirus 5.
    553..630     +  CDS            HBB (fragment): HBB_PONPY - Experimental evidence at transcript level: Swiss-Prot protein existence level 2. Involved in oxygen transport from the lung to the various peripheral tissues. From Pongo pygmaeus (Bornean orangutan).
    701..756     +  polyA_signal   β-globin poly(A) signal: rabbit β-globin polyadenylation signal (Gil and Proudfoot, 1987)
   1138..1154    -  protein_bind   lac operator: The lac repressor binds to the lac operator to inhibit transcription in E. coli. This inhibition can be relieved by adding lactose or isopropyl-β-D-thiogalactopyranoside (IPTG). lac repressor encoded by lacI
   1162..1192    -  promoter       lac promoter: promoter for the E. coli lac operon
   1207..1228    -  protein_bind   CAP binding site: CAP binding activates transcription in the presence of cAMP. E. coli catabolite activator protein
   1241..1333    -  CDS            lacI (fragment): lac repressor; lacI; The lac repressor binds to the lac operator to inhibit transcription in E. coli. This inhibition can be relieved by adding lactose or isopropyl-β-D-thiogalactopyranoside (IPTG).
   1516..2104    -  rep_origin     ori: high-copy-number ColE1/pMB1/pBR322/pUC origin of replication
   2275..3135    -  CDS            AmpR: β-lactamase; bla; confers resistance to ampicillin, carbenicillin, and related antibiotics
   3136..3240    -  promoter       AmpR promoter: bla
   3335..3370    +  CDS            rop (fragment): Rop protein, which maintains plasmids at low copy number; rop
   3472..3571    +  misc_feature   bom (fragment): basis of mobility region from pBR322
   3577..3731    -  CDS            lacZα (fragment): LacZα fragment of β-galactosidase; lacZ fragment
   3735..4058    +  CDS            tnpA (fragment): TN5P_ECOLX - Also known as tnp. Experimental evidence at protein level: Swiss-Prot protein existence level 1. Mediates transposition of transposon Tn5 by a 'cut and paste' mechanism. First, the monomeric transposase binds the 19 bp inverted DNA repeats flanking the transposon. Then, dimerization of the DNA- bound transposase creates a synaptic DNA complex. After nicking of the first DNA strand, excision of the transposon proceeds through a series of intermediates. The transposase then mediates the insertion of the transposon at a new site by strand transfer. The activity of the wild- type tran
   4141..4286    +  promoter       HSV TK promoter: herpes simplex virus thymidine kinase promoter
   4343..5137    +  CDS            NeoR/KanR: aminoglycoside phosphotransferase from Tn5; aph(3')-II (or nptII); confers resistance to neomycin, kanamycin, and G418 (Geneticin®)
   5158..5313    +  CDS            ble (fragment): BLE_KLEPN - Experimental evidence at protein level: Swiss-Prot protein existence level 1. Binding protein with a strong affinity to the bleomycin family of antibiotics. Binds to CL990; an antimitotic-antibiotic compound. From Klebsiella pneumoniae.
   5375..5422    +  polyA_signal   HSV TK poly(A) signal: herpes simplex virus thymidine kinase polyadenylation signal (Cole and Stacy, 1985)
   5513..5529    -  polyA_signal   bGH poly(A) signal (fragment): bovine growth hormone polyadenylation signal
   5715..6094    +  enhancer       CMV enhancer: human cytomegalovirus immediate early enhancer
   6095..6298    +  promoter       CMV promoter: human cytomegalovirus (CMV) immediate early promoter
   6410..6982    +  intron         β-globin intron: intron from rabbit β-globin gene
