[The description below was written by a language model from this plasmid's Addgene catalogue record and pLannotate feature annotations shown in this document.]
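Description:
pNCMV HPV8 E6 K64A is a mammalian expression plasmid built on the CMV Bam neo backbone, which was modified by adding a Flag/HA tag-encoding segment at the BamHI cloning site. It is about 7.1 kb in total. In E. coli it is maintained at high copy through a ColE1/pUC-type origin and selected with ampicillin via the β-lactamase gene. For selecting transfected mammalian cells it carries a neomycin phosphotransferase cassette driven by the HSV thymidine kinase promoter and ended by the HSV TK polyadenylation signal, which confers G418 resistance. The annotation also detects fragments of lac, rop, bom, Tn5 transposase and ble sequences. These appear to be remnants of the backbone's construction rather than functional elements.

The expression unit consists of the human cytomegalovirus immediate-early enhancer and promoter followed by a rabbit β-globin intron. Because the plasmid is circular, this unit reads across the sequence numbering origin into the tagged open reading frame. A Flag epitope and an HA epitope sit at the N terminus of the E6 coding sequence from human papillomavirus type 8, which was inserted as a BamHI fragment of roughly 540 bp. The automated annotation labels this ORF by similarity to the related HPV5 E6 protein, but the catalogue record identifies it as HPV8 E6. Residual β-globin exon sequence and the rabbit β-globin poly(A) signal follow the insert. The E6 carries a K64A point substitution, and the record does not state its functional consequence. The construct is used to express epitope-tagged mutant E6 in mammalian cells, where the tags allow detection or immunoprecipitation. The associated study examined how cutaneous papillomavirus E6 proteins target the NOTCH and TGF-β pathways in keratinocytes.
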