Addgene plasmid #87656: pNCMV HPV8 E6 K64A
Purpose: Flag/HA tagged HPV8 E6 K64A
Depositing lab: Karl Munger. Depositing organization: Tufts University. Publication: Cutaneous HPV8 and MmuPV1 E6 Proteins Target the NOTCH and TGF-beta Tumor Suppressors to Inhibit Differentiation and Sustain Keratinocyte Proliferation. Meyers JM, Uberoi A, Grace M, Lambert PF, Munger K. PLoS Pathog. 2017 Jan 20;13(1):e1006171. doi: 10.1371/journal.ppat.1006171. PPATHOGENS-D-16-02140 PubMed 28107544.
Backbone
  Vector backbone: CMV Bam neo
  Backbone size w/o insert (bp): 6550
  Total vector size (bp): 7100
  Modifications to backbone: Flag/HA containing added at BamHI site
  Vector type: Mammalian Expression
  Selectable markers: Neomycin (select with G418)
Growth in bacteria
  Bacterial resistance: Ampicillin, 100 μg/mL
  Growth temperature: 37°C
  Growth strain: DH5alpha
  Copy number: High Copy
Gene/Insert
  Gene/Insert name: HPV 8E6
  Species: HPV
  Insert size (bp): 542
  Mutation: K64A
  GenBank ID: M12737.1
  Promoter: CMV
  Tag / fusion protein: Flag (N terminal on backbone); HA (N terminal on backbone)
  Cloning method: Restriction Enzyme; 5′ cloning site BamHI (not destroyed); 3′ cloning site BamHI (not destroyed)
  Sequencing primers: 5′ Bglobin intron F
Resource information
  A portion of this plasmid was derived from a plasmid made by: The 8E6 template was given to us by Harold Pfister who originally cloned the HPV8 genome. (J. Virology 1986, Pfister H. et al.)
Terms and licenses: Academic/Nonprofit Terms; Industry Terms: Not Available to Industry
How to cite: pNCMV HPV8 E6 K64A was a gift from Karl Munger (Addgene plasmid # 87656 ; http://n2t.net/addgene:87656 ; RRID:Addgene_87656)
